Addgene plasmid #153396: lvl0 eYFP CTAG
Purpose: Yellow fluorescent protein CTAG codon optimised for Arabidopsis thaliana
Depositing lab: Naomi Nakayama. Depositing organization: University of Edinburgh. Publication: Mobius Assembly for Plant Systems highlights promoter-terminator interaction in gene regulation. Andreou , Andreas I., Nirkko, Jessica , Ochoa-Villarreal, Marisol , Nakayama, Naomi. bioRxiv, March 31, 2021 10.1101/2021.03.31.437819.
Backbone
  Vector backbone: mUAV
  Backbone size w/o insert (bp): 2053
  Vector type: Plant Expression
Growth in bacteria
  Bacterial resistance: Chloramphenicol, 25 μg/mL
  Growth temperature: 37°C
  Growth strain: DH5alpha
  Copy number: High Copy
Gene/Insert
  Gene/Insert name: eYFP CTAG
  Species: Synthetic
  Insert size (bp): 725
  Cloning method: Restriction Enzyme; 5′ cloning site AarI (destroyed during cloning); 3′ cloning site AarI (destroyed during cloning)
  Sequencing primers: 5′ tgccacctgacgtctaagaa; 3′ attaccgcctttgagtgagc
Terms and licenses: Academic/Nonprofit Terms; Industry Terms: Not Available to Industry
How to cite: lvl0 eYFP CTAG was a gift from Naomi Nakayama (Addgene plasmid # 153396 ; http://n2t.net/addgene:153396 ; RRID:Addgene_153396)
