[The description below was written by a language model from this plasmid's Addgene catalogue record and pLannotate feature annotations shown in this document.]
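Description:
lvl0 eYFP CTAG is a Level 0 standard-part plasmid from the Mobius Assembly for Plant Systems toolkit, carrying an enhanced yellow fluorescent protein coding sequence that has been codon optimised for Arabidopsis thaliana. The backbone is mUAV, a compact vector of about 2 kb that serves as the entry point for new parts in this assembly system. The synthetic insert of roughly 725 bp was introduced through AarI sites, a type IIS enzyme whose recognition sites were lost during cloning. The "CTAG" in the name most likely marks the part as a C-terminal tag module, meant to be fused downstream of another coding sequence, though the record does not spell this out.

The plasmid of about 2.8 kb replicates in E. coli at high copy from a ColE1/pUC-type origin and is selected with chloramphenicol through a cat gene driven by its native promoter and followed by the lambda t0 terminator. Additional bacterial terminators, including a his operon terminator and another putative terminator, flank the cloning position and insulate the part from read-through transcription. The EYFP open reading frame spans the numbering origin of the circular sequence. No plant promoter, plant terminator, T-DNA borders or plant selection marker are annotated, so although it is catalogued as a plant expression vector, this plasmid is a storage and donor vector and not an expression construct in itself. Its intended use is as a building block: the eYFP part is combined with promoter, coding and terminator parts in higher-level assemblies to make fluorescent reporters or fusion proteins for expression in plants.
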