Features (pLannotate 1.2.2; 7 found; start..end, strand, type, name):
     34..91      +  terminator     his operon terminator: This putative transcriptin terminator from the E. coli his operon has a 2-bp deletion introduced during synthesis. Its efficiency has not been determined.
    286..874     -  rep_origin     ori: high-copy-number ColE1/pMB1/pBR322/pUC origin of replication
   1057..1151    -  terminator     lambda t0 terminator: transcription terminator from phage lambda
   1175..1831    -  CDS            cat: CAT_ECOLX - Experimental evidence at protein level: Swiss-Prot protein existence level 1. This enzyme is an effector of chloramphenicol resistance in bacteria. From Escherichia coli. This protein is used as a marker in many commonly used cloning vectors, such as pACYC184.
   1832..1929    -  promoter       cat promoter: promoter of the E. coli cat gene encoding chloramphenicol acetyltransferase
   2015..2058    -  terminator     bacterial terminator: putative bacterial transcription terminator
   2078..13      +  CDS            EYFP (across the origin): EYFP is a basic (constitutively fluorescent) green/yellow fluorescent protein published in 1996, derived from Aequorea victoria. It is reported to be a very rapidly-maturing weak dimer with high acid sensitivity.
>Addgene plasmid #153396 | lvl0 eYFP CTAG | addgene full sequence | sequence record 314752 | Addgene NGS Result
TGAGCTGTATAAATAAGCTTTGAGACCCTGCAGTCCGGCAAAAAAGGGCAAGGTGTCACCACCCTGCCCT
TTTTCTTTAAAACCGAAAAGATTACTTCGCGTTATGCAGGCTTCCTCGCTCACTGACTCGCTGCGCTCGG
TCGTTCGGCTGCGGCGAGCGGTATCAGCTCACTCAAAGGCGGTAATACGGTTATCCACAGAATCAGGGGA
TAACGCAGGAAAGAACATGTGAGCAAAAGGCCAGCAAAAGGCCAGGAACCGTAAAAAGGCCGCGTTGCTG
GCGTTTTTCCACAGGCTCCGCCCCCCTGACGAGCATCACAAAAATCGACGCTCAAGTCAGAGGTGGCGAA
ACCCGACAGGACTATAAAGATACCAGGCGTTTCCCCCTGGAAGCTCCCTCGTGCGCTCTCCTGTTCCGAC
CCTGCCGCTTACCGGATACCTGTCCGCCTTTCTCCCTTCGGGAAGCGTGGCGCTTTCTCATAGCTCACGC
TGTAGGTATCTCAGTTCGGTGTAGGTCGTTCGCTCCAAGCTGGGCTGTGTGCACGAACCCCCCGTTCAGC
CCGACCGCTGCGCCTTATCCGGTAACTATCGTCTTGAGTCCAACCCGGTAAGACACGACTTATCGCCACT
GGCAGCAGCCACTGGTAACAGGATTAGCAGAGCGAGGTATGTAGGCGGTGCTACAGAGTTCTTGAAGTGG
TGGCCTAACTACGGCTACACTAGAAGAACAGTATTTGGTATCTGCGCTCTGCTGAAGCCAGTTACCTTCG
GAAAAAGAGTTGGTAGCTCTTGATCCGGCAAACAAACCACCGCTGGTAGCGGTGGTTTTTTTGTTTGCAA
GCAGCAGATTACGCGCAGAAAAAAAGGATCTCAAGAAGATCCTTTGATCTTTTCTACGGGGTCTGACGCT
CAGTGGAACGAAAACTCACGTTAAGGGATTTTGGTCATGAGATTATCAAAAAGGATCTTCACCTAGATCC
TTTTAAATTAAAAATGAAGTTTTAAATCAATCTAAAGTATATATGAGTAAACTTGGTCTGACAGCTCGAG
GCTTGGATTCTCACCAATAAAAAACGCCCGGCGGCAACCGAGCGTTCTGAACAAATCCAGATGGAGTTCT
GAGGTCATTACTGGATCTATCAACAGGAGTCCAAGCGAGCTCGATATCAAATTACGCCCCGCCCTGCCAC
TCATCGCAGTACTGTTGTAATTCATTAAGCATTCTGCCGACATGGAAGCCATCACAAACGGCATGATGAA
CCTGAATCGCCAGCGGCATCAGCACCTTGTCGCCTTGCGTATAATATTTGCCCATGGTGAAAACGGGGGC
GAAGAAGTTGTCCATATTGGCCACGTTTAAATCAAAACTGGTGAAACTCACCCAGGGATTGGCTGAGACG
AAAAACATATTCTCAATAAACCCTTTAGGGAAATAGGCCAGGTTTTCACCGTAACACGCCACATCTTGCG
AATATATGTGTAGAAACTGCCGGAAATCGTCGTGGTATTCACTCCAGAGCGATGAAAACGTTTCAGTTTG
CTCATGGAAAACGGTGTAACAAGGGTGAACACTATCCCATATCACCAGCTCACCGTCTTTCATTGCCATA
CGAAATTCCGGATGAGCATTCATCAGGCGGGCAAGAATGTGAATAAAGGCCGGATAAAACTTGTGCTTAT
TTTTCTTTACGGTCTTTAAAAAGGCCGTAATATCCAGCTGAACGGTCTGGTTATAGGTACATTGAGCAAC
TGACTGAAATGCCTCAAAATGTTCTTTACGATGCCATTGGGATATATCAACGGTGGTATATCCAGTGATT
TTTTTCTCCATTTTAGCTTCCTTAGCTCCTGAAAATCTCGATAACTCAAAAAATACGCCCGGTAGTGATC
TTATTTCATTATGGTGAAAGTTGGAACCTCTTACGTGCCCGATCAACTCGAGTGCCACCTGACGTCTAAG
AAACCATTATTATCATGACATTAACCTATAAAAATAGGCGTATCACGAGGCAGAATTTCAGATAAAAAAA
ATCCTTAGCTTTCGCTAAGGATGATTTCTGGAATTCGGTCTCTTTCGGTGTCAAAAGGCGAAGAGCTTTT
TACTGGGGTAGTACCCATCCTGGTTGAATTGGATGGAGATGTGAACGGACATAAATTTAGTGTCTCTGGG
GAGGGCGAGGGAGACGCCACTTACGGGAAATTAACGCTCAAATTCATATGCACTACTGGTAAACTACCGG
TCCCCTGGCCAACGCTAGTAACCACATTTGGATATGGCTTGCAATGTTTCGCTCGTTACCCAGATCACAT
GAAGCAACACGATTTTTTCAAAAGTGCGATGCCTGAAGGTTATGTGCAAGAGCGAACTATATTTTTCAAA
GACGACGGGAACTATAAGACTAGGGCTGAAGTAAAGTTTGAGGGGGATACGCTCGTCAATCGTATTGAGC
TTAAGGGCATCGATTTTAAGGAGGATGGGAACATTTTAGGCCATAAGTTGGAGTACAACTATAATTCTCA
CAATGTGTACATTATGGCAGACAAACAAAAGAACGGAATAAAAGTCAACTTCAAAATCAGACATAACATA
GAAGACGGGTCAGTACAGCTCGCCGATCACTACCAACAAAACACACCGATTGGCGATGGCCCTGTGCTAC
TTCCTGATAACCATTACCTCTCTTATCAAAGTGCTCTCTCAAAAGACCCCAACGAGAAGAGAGATCACAT
GGTTCTCCTGGAGTTTGTGACTGCGGCTGGCATCACTTTAGGAATGGA
